>Addgene plasmid #227167 | pCS2+8-CYP2A6(C439A)-flag-tev-his | addgene full sequence | sequence record 459057 | Addgene NGS Result
CGCCATTCTGCCTGGGGACGTCGGAGCAAGCTTGATTTAGGTGACACTATAGAATACAAGCTACTTGTTC
TTTTTGCAGGATCCACTAGTGGCGCGCCATTAATTAAAGGCCGGCCAGCGATCGCCGGACCCACCATGCT
GGCCTCAGGGATGCTTCTGGTGGCCTTGCTGGTCTGCCTGACTGTGATGGTCTTGATGTCTGTTTGGCAG
CAGAGGAAGAGCAAGGGGAAGCTGCCTCCGGGACCCACCCCATTGCCCTTCATTGGAAACTACCTGCAAC
TGAACACAGAGCAGATGTACAACTCCCTCATGAAGATCAGTGAGCGCTATGGCCCCGTGTTCACCATTCA
CTTGGGGCCCCGGCGGGTCGTGGTGCTGTGTGGACATGATGCCGTCAGGGAGGCTCTGGTGGACCAGGCT
GAGGAGTTCAGCGGGCGAGGCGAGCAAGCCACCTTCGACTGGGTCTTCAAAGGCTATGGCGTGGTATTCA
GCAACGGGGAGCGCGCCAAGCAGCTCCGGCGCTTCTCCATCGCCACCCTGCGGGACTTCGGGGTGGGCAA
GCGAGGCATCGAGGAGCGCATCCAGGAGGAGGCGGGCTTCCTCATCGACGCCCTCCGGGGCACTGGCGGC
GCCAATATCGATCCCACCTTCTTCCTGAGCCGCACAGTCTCCAATGTCATCAGCTCCATTGTCTTTGGGG
ACCGCTTTGACTATAAGGACAAAGAGTTCCTGTCACTGTTGCGCATGATGCTAGGAATCTTCCAGTTCAC
GTCAACCTCCACGGGGCAGCTCTATGAGATGTTCTCTTCGGTGATGAAACACCTGCCAGGACCACAGCAA
CAGGCCTTTCAGTTGCTGCAAGGGCTGGAGGACTTCATAGCCAAGAAGGTGGAGCACAACCAGCGTACGC
TGGATCCCAATTCCCCACGGGACTTCATTGACTCCTTTCTCATCCGCATGCAGGAGGAGGAGAAGAACCC
CAACACGGAGTTCTACTTGAAAAACCTGGTGATGACCACGTTGAACCTCTTCATTGGGGGCACCGAGACC
GTCAGCACCACCCTGCGCTATGGCTTCTTGCTGCTCATGAAGCACCCAGAGGTGGAGGCCAAGGTCCATG
AGGAGATTGACAGAGTGATCGGCAAGAACCGGCAGCCCAAGTTTGAGGACCGGGCCAAGATGCCCTACAT
GGAGGCAGTGATCCACGAGATCCAAAGATTTGGAGACGTGATCCCCATGAGTTTGGCCCGCAGAGTCAAA
AAGGACACCAAGTTTCGGGATTTCTTCCTCCCTAAGGGCACCGAAGTGTACCCTATGCTGGGCTCTGTGC
TGAGAGACCCCAGTTTCTTCTCCAACCCCCAGGACTTCAATCCCCAGCATTTCCTGAATGAGAAGGGGCA
GTTTAAGAAGAGTGATGCTTTTGTGCCCTTTTCCATCGGAAAGCGGAACGCTTTCGGAGAAGGCCTGGCC
AGAATGGAGCTCTTTCTCTTCTTCACCACCGTCATGCAGAACTTCCGCCTCAAGTCCTCCCAGTCACCTA
AGGACATTGACGTGTCCCCCAAACACGTGGGCTTTGCCACGATCCCACGAAACTACACCATGAGCTTCCT
GCCCCGCTCAGGGGATTATAAAGACGATGACGACAAGTCAGGGGAAAACTTGTATTTCCAGGGCGGCAGC
AGCCATCATCATCATCATCATGGGTCAGGGTAATAATCGAATTCAAGGCCTCTCGAGCCTCTAGAACTAT
AGTGAGTCGTATTACGTAGATCCAGACATGATAAGATACATTGATGAGTTTGGACAAACCACAACTAGAA
TGCAGTGAAAAAAATGCTTTATTTGTGAAATTTGTGATGCTATTGCTTTATTTGTAACCATTATAAGCTG
CAATAAACAAGTTAACAACAACAATTGCATTCATTTTATGTTTCAGGTTCAGGGGGAGGTGTGGGAGGTT
TTTTAATTCGCGGCCGCGGCGCCAATGCATTGGGCCCGGTACCCAGCTTTTGTTCCCTTTAGTGAGGGTT
AATTGCGCGCTTGGCGTAATCATGGTCATAGCTGTTTCCTGTGTGAAATTGTTATCCGCTCACAATTCCA
CACAACATACGAGCCGGGAGCATAAAGTGTAAAGCCTGGGGTGCCTAATGAGTGAGCTAACTCACATTAA
TTGCGTTGCGCTCACTGCCCGCTTTCCAGTCGGGAAACCTGTCGTGCCAGCTGCATTAATGAATCGGCCA
ACGCGCGGGGAGAGGCGGTTTGCGTATTGGGCGCTCTTCCGCTTCCTCGCTCACTGACTCGCTGCGCTCG
GTCGTTCGGCTGCGGCGAGCGGTATCAGCTCACTCAAAGGCGGTAATACGGTTATCCACAGAATCAGGGG
ATAACGCAGGAAAGAACATGTGAGCAAAAGGCCAGCAAAAGGCCAGGAACCGTAAAAAGGCCGCGTTGCT
GGCGTTTTTCCATAGGCTCCGCCCCCCTGACGAGCATCACAAAAATCGACGCTCAAGTCAGAGGTGGCGA
AACCCGACAGGACTATAAAGATACCAGGCGTTTCCCCCTGGAAGCTCCCTCGTGCGCTCTCCTGTTCCGA
CCCTGCCGCTTACCGGATACCTGTCCGCCTTTCTCCCTTCGGGAAGCGTGGCGCTTTCTCATAGCTCACG
CTGTAGGTATCTCAGTTCGGTGTAGGTCGTTCGCTCCAAGCTGGGCTGTGTGCACGAACCCCCCGTTCAG
CCCGACCGCTGCGCCTTATCCGGTAACTATCGTCTTGAGTCCAACCCGGTAAGACACGACTTATCGCCAC
TGGCAGCAGCCACTGGTAACAGGATTAGCAGAGCGAGGTATGTAGGCGGTGCTACAGAGTTCTTGAAGTG
GTGGCCTAACTACGGCTACACTAGAAGAACAGTATTTGGTATCTGCGCTCTGCTGAAGCCAGTTACCTTC
GGAAAAAGAGTTGGTAGCTCTTGATCCGGCAAACAAACCACCGCTGGTAGCGGTGGTTTTTTTGTTTGCA
AGCAGCAGATTACGCGCAGAAAAAAAGGATCTCAAGAAGATCCTTTGATCTTTTCTACGGGGTCTGACGC
TCAGTGGAACGAAAACTCACGTTAAGGGATTTTGGTCATGAGATTATCAAAAAGGATCTTCACCTAGATC
CTTTTAAATTAAAAATGAAGTTTTAAATCAATCTAAAGTATATATGAGTAAACTTGGTCTGACAGTTACC
AATGCTTAATCAGTGAGGCACCTATCTCAGCGATCTGTCTATTTCGTTCATCCATAGTTGCCTGACTCCC
CGTCGTGTAGATAACTACGATACGGGAGGGCTTACCATCTGGCCCCAGTGCTGCAATGATACCGCGAGAC
CCACGCTCACCGGCTCCAGATTTATCAGCAATAAACCAGCCAGCCGGAAGGGCCGAGCGCAGAAGTGGTC
CTGCAACTTTATCCGCCTCCATCCAGTCTATTAATTGTTGCCGGGAAGCTAGAGTAAGTAGTTCGCCAGT
TAATAGTTTGCGCAACGTTGTTGCCATTGCTACAGGCATCGTGGTGTCACGCTCGTCGTTTGGTATGGCT
TCATTCAGCTCCGGTTCCCAACGATCAAGGCGAGTTACATGATCCCCCATGTTGTGCAAAAAAGCGGTTA
GCTCCTTCGGTCCTCCGATCGTTGTCAGAAGTAAGTTGGCCGCAGTGTTATCACTCATGGTTATGGCAGC
ACTGCATAATTCTCTTACTGTCATGCCATCCGTAAGATGCTTTTCTGTGACTGGTGAGTACTCAACCAAG
TCATTCTGAGAATAGTGTATGCGGCGACCGAGTTGCTCTTGCCCGGCGTCAATACGGGATAATACCGCGC
CACATAGCAGAACTTTAAAAGTGCTCATCATTGGAAAACGTTCTTCGGGGCGAAAACTCTCAAGGATCTT
ACCGCTGTTGAGATCCAGTTCGATGTAACCCACTCGTGCACCCAACTGATCTTCAGCATCTTTTACTTTC
ACCAGCGTTTCTGGGTGAGCAAAAACAGGAAGGCAAAATGCCGCAAAAAAGGGAATAAGGGCGACACGGA
AATGTTGAATACTCATACTCTTCCTTTTTCAATATTATTGAAGCATTTATCAGGGTTATTGTCTCATGAG
CGGATACATATTTGAATGTATTTAGAAAAATAAACAAATAGGGGTTCCGCGCACATTTCCCCGAAAAGTG
CCACCTAAATTGTAAGCGTTAATATTTTGTTAAAATTCGCGTTAAATTTTTGTTAAATCAGCTCATTTTT
TAACCAATAGGCCGAAATCGGCAAAATCCCTTATAAATCAAAAGAATAGACCGAGATAGGGT
[37 nt withheld, positions 4333-4369]
AAAGAACGTGGACTCCAACGTCAAAGG
[49 nt withheld, positions 4397-4445]
T
[91 nt withheld, positions 4447-4537]
G
[124 nt withheld, positions 4539-4662]
CCCATTCGCCATTCAGGCTGCGCAACTGTTGGGAAGGGCGATCGGTGCGGGCCTCTTCGCTATTACGCCA
GTCGACCGCCAATTCAATATGGCGTATATGGACTCATGCCAATTCAATATGGTGGATCTGGACCTGTGCC
AATTCAATATGGCGTATATGGACTCGTGCCAATTCAATATGGTGGATCTGGACCCCAGCCAATTCAATAT
GGCGGACTTGGCACCATGCCAATTCAATATGGCGGACCTGGCACTGTGCCAACTGGGGAGGGGTCTACTT
GGCACGGTGCCAAGTTTGAGGAGGGGTCTTGGCCCTGTGCCAAGTCCGCCATATTGAATTGGCATGGTGC
CAATAATGGCGGCCATATTGGCTATATGCCAGGATCAATATATAGGCAATATCCAATATGGCCCTATGCC
AATATGGCTATTGGCCAGGTTCAATACTATGTATTGGCCCTATGCCATATAGTATTCCATATATGGGTTT
TCCTATTGACGTAGATAGCCCCTCCCAATGGGCGGTCCCATATACCATATATGGGGCTTCCTAATACCGC
CCATAGCCACTCCCCCATTGACGTCAATGGTCTCTATATATGGTCTTTCCTATTGACGTCATATGGGCGG
TCCTATTGACGTATATGGCGCCTCCCCCATTGACGTCAATTACGGTAAATGGCCCGCCTGGCTCAATGCC
CATTGACGTCAATAGGACCACCCACCATTGACGTCAATGGGATGGCTCATTGCCCATTCATATCCGTTCT
CACGCCCCCTATTGACGTCAATGACGGTAAATGGCCCACTTGGCAGTACATCAATATCTATTAATAGTAA
CTTGGCAAGTACATTACTATTGGAAGTACGCCAGGGTACATTGGCAGTACTCCCATTGACGTCAATGGCG
GTAAATGGCCCGCGATGGCTGCCAAGTACATCCCCATTGACGTCAATGGGGAGGGGCAATGACGCAAATG
GGCGTTCCATTGACGTAAATGGGCGGTAGGCGTGCCTAATGGGAGGTCTATATAAGCAATGCTCGTTTAG
GGAAC
Features (pLannotate 1.2.2; 16 found; start..end, strand, type, name):
     35..53      +  promoter       SP6 promoter: promoter for bacteriophage SP6 RNA polymerase
    136..1617    +  CDS            CYP2A6: CP2A6_HUMAN - Also known as CYP2A3. Experimental evidence at protein level: Swiss-Prot protein existence level 1. Exhibits a high coumarin 7-hydroxylase activity. Can act in the hydroxylation of the anti-cancer drugs cyclophosphamide and ifosphamide. Competent in the metabolic activation of aflatoxin B1. Constitutes the major nicotine C-oxidase. Acts as a 1,4-cineole 2-exo- monooxygenase. Possesses low phenacetin O-deethylation activity. From Homo sapiens (Human).
   1684..1703    +  CDS            capTEV™ (fragment): composite tag for in vivo biotinylation, TEV protease cleavage, and 6xHis tagging
   1747..1764    -  promoter       T7 promoter (fragment): promoter for bacteriophage T7 RNA polymerase
   1769..1903    -  polyA_signal   SV40 poly(A) signal: SV40 polyadenylation signal
   2016..2034    -  promoter       T3 promoter: promoter for bacteriophage T3 RNA polymerase
   2079..2095    -  protein_bind   lac operator: The lac repressor binds to the lac operator to inhibit transcription in E. coli. This inhibition can be relieved by adding lactose or isopropyl-β-D-thiogalactopyranoside (IPTG). lac repressor encoded by lacI
   2103..2133    -  promoter       lac promoter: promoter for the E. coli lac operon
   2148..2169    -  protein_bind   CAP binding site: CAP binding activates transcription in the presence of cAMP. E. coli catabolite activator protein
   2182..2274    -  CDS            lacI (fragment): lac repressor; lacI; The lac repressor binds to the lac operator to inhibit transcription in E. coli. This inhibition can be relieved by adding lactose or isopropyl-β-D-thiogalactopyranoside (IPTG).
   2457..3045    -  rep_origin     ori: high-copy-number ColE1/pMB1/pBR322/pUC origin of replication
   3216..4076    -  CDS            AmpR: β-lactamase; bla; confers resistance to ampicillin, carbenicillin, and related antibiotics
   4077..4181    -  promoter       AmpR promoter: bla
   4234..4662    -  rep_origin     f1 ori (sequence partly withheld): f1 bacteriophage origin of replication; arrow indicates direction of (+) strand synthesis
   4667..4733    -  CDS            lacZα (fragment): LacZα fragment of β-galactosidase; lacZ fragment
   4740..5717    +  promoter       CMV IE94 promoter: enhancer/promoter region of simian cytomegalovirus major immediate early transcription unit IE94
