[The description below was written by a language model from this plasmid's Addgene catalogue record and pLannotate feature annotations shown in this document.]
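Description:
pCS2+8-CYP2A6(C439A)-flag-tev-his is a mammalian expression plasmid of about 5.7 kb built on the pCS2+8 backbone. It carries human cytochrome P450 2A6 (CYP2A6) with cysteine 439 changed to alanine. It is propagated in E. coli as a high-copy plasmid through a ColE1/pUC-type origin and is selected with ampicillin via the β-lactamase gene. An f1 phage origin is also present, along with remnants of lac sequences (lac promoter/operator, lacZα and lacI fragments) inherited from the parental cloning vector.

The CYP2A6 coding sequence sits downstream of the simian cytomegalovirus IE94 enhancer/promoter, which drives strong constitutive transcription in mammalian cells. An SV40 polyadenylation signal follows the coding sequence. An SP6 promoter lies between the CMV element and the open reading frame, so capped mRNA could also be made by in vitro transcription, a standard feature of the pCS2 series. T7 and T3 promoter sequences flank the poly(A) region in the opposite orientation.

According to the catalogue entry and the construct name, the C terminus of the protein carries a Flag epitope, a TEV protease cleavage site and a His6 tag. The automated annotation detects only a short TEV/His-type fragment just after the CYP2A6 sequence and does not separately call the Flag tag. This arrangement allows immunodetection or affinity capture, with the option of proteolytically removing the His tag. The stated purpose is overexpression of the C439A mutant in mammalian cells followed by purification. The record does not explain the functional rationale for the mutation.
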