Addgene plasmid #227167: pCS2+8-CYP2A6(C439A)-flag-tev-his
Purpose: For overexpression of CYP2A6 C439A mutant in mammalian cells and purification.
Depositing lab: Yimon Aye. Depositing organization: Swiss Federal Institute of Technology (EPFL). Publication: Organ-specific electrophile responsivity mapping in live C. elegans. Liu J, Kulkarni A, Gao YQ, Urul DA, Hamelin R, Novotny BA, Long MJC, Aye Y. Cell. 2024 Dec 26;187(26):7450-7469.e29. doi: 10.1016/j.cell.2024.10.014. Epub 2024 Nov 5. PubMed 39504959.
Backbone
  Vector backbone: pCS2+8
  Backbone size w/o insert (bp): 4134
  Total vector size (bp): 5720
  Vector type: Mammalian Expression
Growth in bacteria
  Bacterial resistance: Ampicillin, 100 μg/mL
  Growth temperature: 37°C
  Growth strain: DH5alpha
  Copy number: High Copy
Gene/Insert
  Gene/Insert name: CYP2A6 (alt name: Cytochrome P450 2A6)
  Species: H. sapiens (human)
  Mutation: changed cysteine 439 to alanine
  GenBank ID: NM_000762.6
  Entrez Gene: CYP2A6 (a.k.a. CPA6, CYP2A, CYP2A3, CYPIIA6, P450C2A, P450PB)
  Promoter: CMV and SP6
  Tag / fusion protein: Flag (C terminal on insert); His6 (C terminal on insert)
  Cloning method: Ligation Independent Cloning
  Sequencing primers: 5′ CMV forward or SP6 forward; 3′ M13 reverse
Terms and licenses: Academic/Nonprofit Terms; Industry Terms: Not Available to Industry
How to cite: pCS2+8-CYP2A6(C439A)-flag-tev-his was a gift from Yimon Aye (Addgene plasmid # 227167 ; http://n2t.net/addgene:227167 ; RRID:Addgene_227167)
